>Addgene plasmid #57856 | mKO2-Alpha-Actinin-19 | addgene partial sequence | sequence record 104275 | mKO2-R 5'-CCTGTGCCTTCACCTTCAAT-3'
CCATGTAGTACCTCATCTTCATCTCTGGTTTAATCACACTCACCATGGTGGCGACCGGTGGATCCCGGGC
CCGCGGTACCGTCGACTGCAGAATTCGAAGCTTGAGGTCACTCTCGCCGTACAGCGCCGTGGAGAAGGAC
ATGTAGTCCAGAGCACCTGGCACGGAGTCGGGGCCGGTGTAGGGGGCCATCCGCGCGATGCAGTACTCAG
CCTGGTCGGGTGGCAGCTCGCGGCGCAGCTCGTCCATGGTAATGTAGTTCTTGTCCCCAGCCAGGATCTT
GAAGGAAGCCATGACTTGGTCTGCTGTATCTGTGTCGGCTGTCTCGCGGGACATGAAGTCAATGAAGGCC
TGGAATGTCACTACCCCCAGGCGGTTGGGGTCCACAATGCTCATGATGCGGGCAAATTCTGCTTCTCCCT
GGGGGTCGTTGCCAATATCATAACCCAAGCTGATGAGGCAGGCTTTGAACTCCTCGGGACCCAGTGTGCC
GGAGTGATCCCGGTCAAAGTGGTTGAAGGAGGCCCGGAACTCATTCATCTGCTCCTGGCTGATGCCCTTG
GCATCCCGGGTCAGGATCTGGTTCTCTACCTCATTGATGGTCCTGGCGATGGTGGTGAGCAGCTGCTCCC
AGCCCACACGGATGTGCTCCATGGTGTAGTTGGTGTGCTTGTTGTCGAAGATGAGCGCCTCCTGGATGAG
CTGGTGGTCGCCCTCCAGCTGATCAATCTTTGGCTTGTAGTTGACGATGCTCTTCTCATACTGCCGCAGG
TGGCTGAGCTGGTCCTCCAGGGTCCCATGCATCTCAATGGAGATCCTCCCGATCTCCTCCATCTTGGTCT
GGATCCAGGGCCCGATGACATTGGCCTGGGCTCCAAACTGCTTGCGTAGCCTCTCATTGTGCTGCTGTCG
GGCATGCTCCTCCGTCAGAGCTTGG
