[The description below was written by a language model from this plasmid's Addgene catalogue record.]
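Description:
mKO2-Alpha-Actinin-19 is a mammalian expression plasmid that produces human alpha-actinin (ACTN1) fused to the orange fluorescent protein mKO2 (monomeric Kusabira Orange 2). It is built on an mKO2 fluorescent-protein backbone of about 4.75 kb without the insert. The plasmid is maintained at high copy number in E. coli under kanamycin selection. A neomycin resistance marker allows transfected mammalian cells to be selected with G418, so stable lines can be derived in addition to transient expression. The record does not include a feature table, so the origin of replication and the regulatory elements driving the resistance marker are not explicitly documented.

The fusion is driven by the CMV promoter, a strong constitutive promoter active in most cultured mammalian cell types. The listed 3′ sequencing primer anneals in an SV40 polyadenylation region, which suggests that signal terminates the transcript. The record does not state whether mKO2 sits at the N- or C-terminus of alpha-actinin. The "19" in the name may refer to a linker length, but the record does not confirm this, and the cloning method is listed as unknown.

Alpha-actinin is an actin-crosslinking protein found along stress fibres and at focal adhesions. The stated purpose of the construct is as a localization marker for alpha-actinin, making these actin-associated structures visible by fluorescence microscopy. The mKO2 tag has an excitation maximum at 551 nm and an emission maximum at 565 nm, which makes it suited to orange-channel detection and to multicolour work alongside spectrally distinct green or far-red probes.
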