Addgene plasmid #57856: mKO2-Alpha-Actinin-19
Purpose: Localization: Alpha Actinin, Excitation: 551, Emission: 565
Depositing lab: Michael Davidson. Depositing organization: Florida State University, Tallahassee.
Backbone
  Vector backbone: mKO2
  Backbone size w/o insert (bp): 4750
  Vector type: Mammalian Expression
  Selectable markers: Neomycin (select with G418)
Growth in bacteria
  Bacterial resistance: Kanamycin, 50 μg/mL
  Growth temperature: 37°C
  Growth strain: DH5alpha
  Copy number: High Copy
Gene/Insert
  Gene/Insert name: Alpha-Actinin (alt name: NM_001102.3)
  Species: H. sapiens (human)
  Entrez Gene: ACTN1 (a.k.a. BDPLT15)
  Promoter: CMV
  Tag / fusion protein: mKO2
  Cloning method: Unknown
  Sequencing primers: 5′ CMV-F; 3′ SV40pA-R
Terms and licenses: Academic/Nonprofit Terms; Industry Terms: Not Available to Industry
Depositor comments: . Excitation = 551; Emission = 565
How to cite: mKO2-Alpha-Actinin-19 was a gift from Michael Davidson (Addgene plasmid # 57856 ; http://n2t.net/addgene:57856 ; RRID:Addgene_57856)
